Addgene plasmid #204238: pET24a MDHNP_ARATH
Purpose: Bacterial expression of Arabidopsis chloroplastic malate dehydrogenase; Use in CURES (integration of research into undergraduate teaching labs).
Depositing lab: Malate dehydrogenase CUREs Community (MCC). Depositing organization: University of San Diego.
Backbone
  Vector backbone: pET24a
  Backbone manufacturer: Novagen
  Backbone size w/o insert (bp): 5268
  Vector type: Bacterial Expression
Growth in bacteria
  Bacterial resistance: Kanamycin, 50 μg/mL
  Growth temperature: 37°C
  Growth strain: DH5alpha
  Copy number: Low Copy
Gene/Insert
  Gene/Insert name: MDHNP_ARATH (alt names: Arabidopsis chloroplast MDH; acMDH2)
  Species: A. thaliana (mustard weed)
  Insert size (bp): 1197
  Mutation: Does not include the chloroplastic transit sequence and includes a MET for start site
  GenBank ID: NM_125218.4
  Entrez Gene: AT5G58330 (a.k.a. AT5G58330, MCK7.20, MCK7_20, NADP-MDH, NADP-dependent Malate Dehydrogenase)
  Promoter: Lac
  Tag / fusion protein: 6X His (C terminal on insert)
  Cloning method: Restriction Enzyme; 5′ cloning site NcoI (not destroyed); 3′ cloning site XhoI (not destroyed)
  Sequencing primers: 5′ T7 Promoter; 3′ T7 Terminal
Terms and licenses: Academic/Nonprofit Terms; Industry Terms: Not Available to Industry
Depositor comments: UniProt ID: https://www.uniprot.org/uniprotkb/Q8H1E2/. Plays an essential role in the regulation of catalase activity and the accumulation of a hydrogen peroxide-dependent signal by transmitting the redox state of the chloroplast to other cell compartments. For more information, please see the MDH CUREs Community website: https://www.mdhcures.org/
How to cite: pET24a MDHNP_ARATH was a gift from Malate dehydrogenase CUREs Community (MCC) (Addgene plasmid # 204238 ; http://n2t.net/addgene:204238 ; RRID:Addgene_204238)
