[The description below was written by a language model from this plasmid's Addgene catalogue record and pLannotate feature annotations shown in this document.]
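Description:
pET24a MDHNP_ARATH is a bacterial expression plasmid built on the Novagen pET24a backbone for producing the chloroplastic NADP-dependent malate dehydrogenase of Arabidopsis thaliana (gene AT5G58330) in E. coli. It is selected with kanamycin through an aminoglycoside phosphotransferase gene and replicates from a pBR322-type ColE1 origin. The adjacent rop gene and bom region are consistent with the low copy number listed in the catalogue. An f1 origin is also present, and short tetracycline-resistance fragments are annotated as remnants of the backbone.

The insert, about 1.2 kb, was cloned between NcoI and XhoI. It lacks the chloroplast transit sequence and has an added methionine to start translation, so the mature enzyme is expressed with a C-terminal 6xHis tag for affinity purification. The catalogue lists the promoter as "Lac", but the feature table shows the usual pET arrangement: a T7 promoter followed by a lac operator, the T7 gene 10 ribosome binding site, the coding sequence, the His tag and a T7 terminator. The plasmid also carries lacI, so transcription depends on T7 RNA polymerase supplied by the host, is repressed by the lac repressor and is induced with IPTG. The automated annotation labels the open reading frame as a fragment of the pea homologue and the tag as a partial 9xHis. These are most likely similarity-based matches rather than evidence of a different insert. The short "SET1" hit just upstream of the terminator is probably a match to backbone sequence.

The plasmid was deposited for course-based undergraduate research experiences (CUREs) on malate dehydrogenase. The depositor notes that the enzyme helps relay chloroplast redox state to other cell compartments and influences catalase activity and hydrogen peroxide-dependent signalling.
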