Features (pLannotate 1.2.2; 19 found; start..end, strand, type, name):
     12..440     +  rep_origin     f1 ori (sequence partly withheld): f1 bacteriophage origin of replication; arrow indicates direction of (+) strand synthesis
    493..550     +  promoter       AmpR promoter (fragment): bla
    559..1374    -  CDS            KanR: aminoglycoside phosphotransferase; aph(3')-Ia; confers resistance to kanamycin in bacteria or G418 (Geneticin®) in eukaryotes
   1496..2084    +  rep_origin     ori: high-copy-number ColE1/pMB1/pBR322/pUC origin of replication
   2270..2409    -  misc_feature   bom: basis of mobility region from pBR322
   2511..2702    -  CDS            rop: Rop protein, which maintains plasmids at low copy number; rop
   2719..3099    +  CDS            YPB1_ECOLX: Protein predicted: Swiss-Prot protein existence level 4. From Escherichia coli.
   3171..3462    -  CDS            TcR (fragment): tetracycline efflux protein; tet; confers resistance to tetracycline
   3477..3498    -  protein_bind   CAP binding site: CAP binding activates transcription in the presence of cAMP. E. coli catabolite activator protein
   3511..4593    -  CDS            lacI: lac repressor; lacI; The lac repressor binds to the lac operator to inhibit transcription in E. coli. This inhibition can be relieved by adding lactose or isopropyl-β-D-thiogalactopyranoside (IPTG).
   4594..4671    -  promoter       lacI promoter: lacI
   4679..4958    -  CDS            TcR (fragment): tetracycline efflux protein; tet; confers resistance to tetracycline
   4980..4998    +  promoter       T7 promoter: promoter for bacteriophage T7 RNA polymerase
   4999..5023    +  protein_bind   lac operator: The lac repressor binds to the lac operator to inhibit transcription in E. coli. This inhibition can be relieved by adding lactose or isopropyl-β-D-thiogalactopyranoside (IPTG). lac repressor encoded by lacI
   5038..5060    +  RBS            RBS: efficient ribosome binding site from bacteriophage T7 gene 10 (Olins and Rangwala, 1989)
   5071..6240    +  CDS            MDHP_PEA (fragment): Experimental evidence at protein level: Swiss-Prot protein existence level 1. The chloroplastic, NADP-dependent form is essential for the photosynthesis C4 cycle, which allows plants to circumvent the problem of photorespiration. In C4 plants, NADP-MDH activity acts to convert oxaloacetate to malate in chloroplasts of mesophyll cells for transport to the bundle sheath cells. From Pisum sativum (Garden pea).
   6305..6322    +  CDS            9xHis (fragment): 9xHis affinity tag
   6332..6381    +  CDS            SET1 (fragment): solubility-enhancement tag derived from T7 phage gene 10B
   6389..6436    +  terminator     T7 terminator: transcription terminator for bacteriophage T7 RNA polymerase
>Addgene plasmid #204238 | pET24a MDHNP_ARATH | addgene full sequence | sequence record 413341 | Addgene NGS Result
TGGCGAATGGG
[124 nt withheld, positions 12-135]
C
[91 nt withheld, positions 137-227]
A
[49 nt withheld, positions 229-277]
CCTTTGACGTTGGAGTCCACGTTCTTT
[37 nt withheld, positions 305-341]
ACCCTATCTCGGTCTATTCTTTTGATTTATAAGGGATTTTGCCGATTTCGGCCTATTGGTTAAAAAATGA
GCTGATTTAACAAAAATTTAACGCGAATTTTAACAAAATATTAACGCTTACAATTTAGGTGGCACTTTTC
GGGGAAATGTGCGCGGAACCCCTATTTGTTTATTTTTCTAAATACATTCAAATATGTATCCGCTCATGAA
TTAATTCTTAGAAAAACTCATCGAGCATCAAATGAAACTGCAATTTATTCATATCAGGATTATCAATACC
ATATTTTTGAAAAAGCCGTTTCTGTAATGAAGGAGAAAACTCACCGAGGCAGTTCCATAGGATGGCAAGA
TCCTGGTATCGGTCTGCGATTCCGACTCGTCCAACATCAATACAACCTATTAATTTCCCCTCGTCAAAAA
TAAGGTTATCAAGTGAGAAATCACCATGAGTGACGACTGAATCCGGTGAGAATGGCAAAAGTTTATGCAT
TTCTTTCCAGACTTGTTCAACAGGCCAGCCATTACGCTCGTCATCAAAATCACTCGCATCAACCAAACCG
TTATTCATTCGTGATTGCGCCTGAGCGAGACGAAATACGCGATCGCTGTTAAAAGGACAATTACAAACAG
GAATCGAATGCAACCGGCGCAGGAACACTGCCAGCGCATCAACAATATTTTCACCTGAATCAGGATATTC
TTCTAATACCTGGAATGCTGTTTTCCCGGGGATCGCAGTGGTGAGTAACCATGCATCATCAGGAGTACGG
ATAAAATGCTTGATGGTCGGAAGAGGCATAAATTCCGTCAGCCAGTTTAGTCTGACCATCTCATCTGTAA
CATCATTGGCAACGCTACCTTTGCCATGTTTCAGAAACAACTCTGGCGCATCGGGCTTCCCATACAATCG
ATAGATTGTCGCACCTGATTGCCCGACATTATCGCGAGCCCATTTATACCCATATAAATCAGCATCCATG
TTGGAATTTAATCGCGGCCTAGAGCAAGACGTTTCCCGTTGAATATGGCTCATAACACCCCTTGTATTAC
TGTTTATGTAAGCAGACAGTTTTATTGTTCATGACCAAAATCCCTTAACGTGAGTTTTCGTTCCACTGAG
CGTCAGACCCCGTAGAAAAGATCAAAGGATCTTCTTGAGATCCTTTTTTTCTGCGCGTAATCTGCTGCTT
GCAAACAAAAAAACCACCGCTACCAGCGGTGGTTTGTTTGCCGGATCAAGAGCTACCAACTCTTTTTCCG
AAGGTAACTGGCTTCAGCAGAGCGCAGATACCAAATACTGTCCTTCTAGTGTAGCCGTAGTTAGGCCACC
ACTTCAAGAACTCTGTAGCACCGCCTACATACCTCGCTCTGCTAATCCTGTTACCAGTGGCTGCTGCCAG
TGGCGATAAGTCGTGTCTTACCGGGTTGGACTCAAGACGATAGTTACCGGATAAGGCGCAGCGGTCGGGC
TGAACGGGGGGTTCGTGCACACAGCCCAGCTTGGAGCGAACGACCTACACCGAACTGAGATACCTACAGC
GTGAGCTATGAGAAAGCGCCACGCTTCCCGAAGGGAGAAAGGCGGACAGGTATCCGGTAAGCGGCAGGGT
CGGAACAGGAGAGCGCACGAGGGAGCTTCCAGGGGGAAACGCCTGGTATCTTTATAGTCCTGTCGGGTTT
CGCCACCTCTGACTTGAGCGTCGATTTTTGTGATGCTCGTCAGGGGGGCGGAGCCTATGGAAAAACGCCA
GCAACGCGGCCTTTTTACGGTTCCTGGCCTTTTGCTGGCCTTTTGCTCACATGTTCTTTCCTGCGTTATC
CCCTGATTCTGTGGATAACCGTATTACCGCCTTTGAGTGAGCTGATACCGCTCGCCGCAGCCGAACGACC
GAGCGCAGCGAGTCAGTGAGCGAGGAAGCGGAAGAGCGCCTGATGCGGTATTTTCTCCTTACGCATCTGT
GCGGTATTTCACACCGCAATGGTGCACTCTCAGTACAATCTGCTCTGATGCCGCATAGTTAAGCCAGTAT
ACACTCCGCTATCGCTACGTGACTGGGTCATGGCTGCGCCCCGACACCCGCCAACACCCGCTGACGCGCC
CTGACGGGCTTGTCTGCTCCCGGCATCCGCTTACAGACAAGCTGTGACCGTCTCCGGGAGCTGCATGTGT
CAGAGGTTTTCACCGTCATCACCGAAACGCGCGAGGCAGCTGCGGTAAAGCTCATCAGCGTGGTCGTGAA
GCGATTCACAGATGTCTGCCTGTTCATCCGCGTCCAGCTCGTTGAGTTTCTCCAGAAGCGTTAATGTCTG
GCTTCTGATAAAGCGGGCCATGTTAAGGGCGGTTTTTTCCTGTTTGGTCACTGATGCCTCCGTGTAAGGG
GGATTTCTGTTCATGGGGGTAATGATACCGATGAAACGAGAGAGGATGCTCACGATACGGGTTACTGATG
ATGAACATGCCCGGTTACTGGAACGTTGTGAGGGTAAACAACTGGCGGTATGGATGCGGCGGGACCAGAG
AAAAATCACTCAGGGTCAATGCCAGCGCTTCGTTAATACAGATGTAGGTGTTCCACAGGGTAGCCAGCAG
CATCCTGCGATGCAGATCCGGAACATAATGGTGCAGGGCGCTGACTTCCGCGTTTCCAGACTTTACGAAA
CACGGAAACCGAAGACCATTCATGTTGTTGCTCAGGTCGCAGACGTTTTGCAGCAGCAGTCGCTTCACGT
TCGCTCGCGTATCGGTGATTCATTCTGCTAACCAGTAAGGCAACCCCGCCAGCCTAGCCGGGTCCTCAAC
GACAGGAGCACGATCATGCGCACCCGTGGGGCCGCCATGCCGGCGATAATGGCCTGCTTCTCGCCGAAAC
GTTTGGTGGCGGGACCAGTGACGAAGGCTTGAGCGAGGGCGTGCAAGATTCCGAATACCGCAAGCGACAG
GCCGATCATCGTCGCGCTCCAGCGAAAGCGGTCCTCGCCGAAAATGACCCAGAGCGCTGCCGGCACCTGT
CCTACGAGTTGCATGATAAAGAAGACAGTCATAAGTGCGGCGACGATAGTCATGCCCCGCGCCCACCGGA
AGGAGCTGACTGGGTTGAAGGCTCTCAAGGGCATCGGTCGAGATCCCGGTGCCTAATGAGTGAGCTAACT
TACATTAATTGCGTTGCGCTCACTGCCCGCTTTCCAGTCGGGAAACCTGTCGTGCCAGCTGCATTAATGA
ATCGGCCAACGCGCGGGGAGAGGCGGTTTGCGTATTGGGCGCCAGGGTGGTTTTTCTTTTCACCAGTGAG
ACGGGCAACAGCTGATTGCCCTTCACCGCCTGGCCCTGAGAGAGTTGCAGCAAGCGGTCCACGCTGGTTT
GCCCCAGCAGGCGAAAATCCTGTTTGATGGTGGTTAACGGCGGGATATAACATGAGCTGTCTTCGGTATC
GTCGTATCCCACTACCGAGATATCCGCACCAACGCGCAGCCCGGACTCGGTAATGGCGCGCATTGCGCCC
AGCGCCATCTGATCGTTGGCAACCAGCATCGCAGTGGGAACGATGCCCTCATTCAGCATTTGCATGGTTT
GTTGAAAACCGGACATGGCACTCCAGTCGCCTTCCCGTTCCGCTATCGGCTGAATTTGATTGCGAGTGAG
ATATTTATGCCAGCCAGCCAGACGCAGACGCGCCGAGACAGAACTTAATGGGCCCGCTAACAGCGCGATT
TGCTGGTGACCCAATGCGACCAGATGCTCCACGCCCAGTCGCGTACCGTCTTCATGGGAGAAAATAATAC
TGTTGATGGGTGTCTGGTCAGAGACATCAAGAAATAACGCCGGAACATTAGTGCAGGCAGCTTCCACAGC
AATGGCATCCTGGTCATCCAGCGGATAGTTAATGATCAGCCCACTGACGCGTTGCGCGAGAAGATTGTGC
ACCGCCGCTTTACAGGCTTCGACGCCGCTTCGTTCTACCATCGACACCACCACGCTGGCACCCAGTTGAT
CGGCGCGAGATTTAATCGCCGCGACAATTTGCGACGGCGCGTGCAGGGCCAGACTGGAGGTGGCAACGCC
AATCAGCAACGACTGTTTGCCCGCCAGTTGTTGTGCCACGCGGTTGGGAATGTAATTCAGCTCCGCCATC
GCCGCTTCCACTTTTTCCCGCGTTTTCGCAGAAACGTGGCTGGCCTGGTTCACCACGCGGGAAACGGTCT
GATAAGAGACACCGGCATACTCTGCGACATCGTATAACGTTACTGGTTTCACATTCACCACCCTGAATTG
ACTCTCTTCCGGGCGCTATCATGCCATACCGCGAAAGGTTTTGCGCCATTCGATGGTGTCCGGGATCTCG
ACGCTCTCCCTTATGCGACTCCTGCATTAGGAAGCAGCCCAGTAGTAGGTTGAGGCCGTTGAGCACCGCC
GCCGCAAGGAATGGTGCATGCAAGGAGATGGCGCCCAACAGTCCCCCGGCCACGGGGCCTGCCACCATAC
CCACGCCGAAACAAGCGCTCATGAGCCCGAAGTGGCGAGCCCGATCTTCCCCATCGGTGATGTCGGCGAT
ATAGGCGCCAGCAACCGCACCTGTGGCGCCGGTGATGCCGGCCACGATGCGTCCGGCGTAGAGGATCGAG
ATCTCGATCCCGCGAAATTAATACGACTCACTATAGGGGAATTGTGAGCGGATAACAATTCCCCTCTAGA
AATAATTTTGTTTAACTTTAAGAAGGAGATATACATATGTGTTCCGTTTCCCAGAACAGCCAAGCTCCAG
TTGCAGTTCAAGAGAACGGTCTGGTTAAGACCAAGAAAGAGTGCTATGGCGTGTTCTGCCTGACCTACGA
CCTGAAAGCGGAAGAAGAAACCCGTTCTTGGAAGAAACTGATCAACATTGCCGTTTCCGGTGCTGCTGGT
ATGATTTCTAACCACCTGCTGTTCAAGCTGGCTTCTGGTGAAGTGTTTGGTCCGGACCAGCCAATCGCAC
TGAAACTGCTGGGCTCCGAACGTTCCATTCAAGCTCTGGAAGGCGTGGCGATGGAACTGGAAGATTCCCT
GTTCCCACTGCTGCGTGAGGTTGATATCGGCACTGACCCGAACGAAGTGTTCCAGGACGTTGAATGGGCA
ATCCTGATCGGTGCGAAACCACGTGGTCCAGGTATGGAACGTGCAGACCTGCTGGACATCAACGGTCAAA
TCTTCGCTGAACAGGGCAAAGCGCTGAACAAAGCAGCCAGCCCAAACGTTAAGGTTCTGGTGGTGGGCAA
CCCGTGCAATACTAACGCACTGATTTGTCTGAAGAACGCACCAAACATCCCAGCCAAGAACTTCCATGCA
CTGACCCGTCTGGACGAGAACCGTGCGAAATGCCAACTGGCACTGAAAGCAGGCGTGTTCTATGACAAAG
TTAGCAACATGACCATTTGGGGTAATCATAGCACCACCCAGGTGCCAGACTTTCTGAACGCTCGTATCAA
CGGTCTGCCAGTAAAGGAAGTAATCACCGATCACAAATGGCTGGAAGAAGGCTTTACCGAATCTGTTCAG
AAACGTGGTGGCCTGCTGATCCAGAAATGGGGTCGCTCTTCTGCTGCGAGCACCGCAGTGAGCATTGTAG
ATGCTATCAAATCTCTGGTTACTCCAACTCCGGAGGGTGACTGGTTTAGCACTGGTGTTTACACCGACGG
CAACCCGTATGGCATCGAAGAAGGTCTGGTGTTCTCTATGCCGTGCCGTAGCAAAGGTGACGGTGACTAC
GAGCTGGTGAAAGACGTTGAAATCGACGACTACCTGCGTCAACGTATCGCTAAGTCCGAAGCAGAACTGC
TGGCAGAGAAACGCTGTGTTGCTCACCTGACTGGTGAAGGCATCGCGTATTGCGACCTGGGTCCGGTAGA
TACCATGCTGCCAGGTGAAGTGCATCATCACCACCATCACTAAGAATTCGAGCTCCGTCGACAAGCTTGC
GGCCGCACTCGAGCACCACCACCACCACCACTGAGATCCGGCTGCTAACAAAGCCCGAAAGGAAGCTGAG
TTGGCTGCTGCCACCGCTGAGCAATAACTAGCATAACCCCTTGGGGCCTCTAAACGGGTCTTGAGGGGTT
TTTTGCTGAAAGGAGGAACTATATCCGGAT
