>Addgene plasmid #204238 | pET24a MDHNP_ARATH | depositor partial sequence | sequence record 396493 | insert
ATGTGTTCCGTTTCCCAGAACAGCCAAGCTCCAGTTGCAGTTCAAGAGAACGGTCTGGTTAAGACCAAGA
AAGAGTGCTATGGCGTGTTCTGCCTGACCTACGACCTGAAAGCGGAAGAAGAAACCCGTTCTTGGAAGAA
ACTGATCAACATTGCCGTTTCCGGTGCTGCTGGTATGATTTCTAACCACCTGCTGTTCAAGCTGGCTTCT
GGTGAAGTGTTTGGTCCGGACCAGCCAATCGCACTGAAACTGCTGGGCTCCGAACGTTCCATTCAAGCTC
TGGAAGGCGTGGCGATGGAACTGGAAGATTCCCTGTTCCCACTGCTGCGTGAGGTTGATATCGGCACTGA
CCCGAACGAAGTGTTCCAGGACGTTGAATGGGCAATCCTGATCGGTGCGAAACCACGTGGTCCAGGTATG
GAACGTGCAGACCTGCTGGACATCAACGGTCAAATCTTCGCTGAACAGGGCAAAGCGCTGAACAAAGCAG
CCAGCCCAAACGTTAAGGTTCTGGTGGTGGGCAACCCGTGCAATACTAACGCACTGATTTGTCTGAAGAA
CGCACCAAACATCCCAGCCAAGAACTTCCATGCACTGACCCGTCTGGACGAGAACCGTGCGAAATGCCAA
CTGGCACTGAAAGCAGGCGTGTTCTATGACAAAGTTAGCAACATGACCATTTGGGGTAATCATAGCACCA
CCCAGGTGCCAGACTTTCTGAACGCTCGTATCAACGGTCTGCCAGTAAAGGAAGTAATCACCGATCACAA
ATGGCTGGAAGAAGGCTTTACCGAATCTGTTCAGAAACGTGGTGGCCTGCTGATCCAGAAATGGGGTCGC
TCTTCTGCTGCGAGCACCGCAGTGAGCATTGTAGATGCTATCAAATCTCTGGTTACTCCAACTCCGGAGG
GTGACTGGTTTAGCACTGGTGTTTACACCGACGGCAACCCGTATGGCATCGAAGAAGGTCTGGTGTTCTC
TATGCCGTGCCGTAGCAAAGGTGACGGTGACTACGAGCTGGTGAAAGACGTTGAAATCGACGACTACCTG
CGTCAACGTATCGCTAAGTCCGAAGCAGAACTGCTGGCAGAGAAACGCTGTGTTGCTCACCTGACTGGTG
AAGGCATCGCGTATTGCGACCTGGGTCCGGTAGATACCATGCTGCCAGGTGAAGTGCATCATCACCACCA
TCACTAA
